Addgene plasmid #13101: pc3XB-ZF2
Depositing lab: Keith Joung. Depositing organization: Massachusetts General Hospital. Publication: Standardized reagents and protocols for engineering zinc finger nucleases by modular assembly. Wright DA, Thibodeau-Beganny S, Sander JD, Winfrey RJ, Hirsh AS, Eichtinger M, Fu F, Porteus MH, Dobbs D, Voytas DF, Joung JK. Nat Protoc. 2006;1(3):1637-52. doi: 10.1038/nprot.2006.259 PubMed 17406455.
Backbone
  Vector backbone: pc3XB
  Backbone manufacturer: Modified Invitrogen pcDNA3
  Backbone size w/o insert (bp): 5400
  Vector type: Mammalian Expression
  Selectable markers: Neomycin (select with G418)
Growth in bacteria
  Bacterial resistance: Ampicillin, 100 μg/mL
  Growth temperature: 37°C
  Growth strain: XL1 Blue
  Copy number: High Copy
Gene/Insert
  Gene/Insert name: ZF2
  Insert size (bp): 90
  Cloning method: Restriction Enzyme; 5′ cloning site XbaI (not destroyed); 3′ cloning site BamHI (not destroyed)
  Sequencing primers: 5′ T7
Terms and licenses: Academic/Nonprofit Terms; Industry Terms: Not Available to Industry
Depositor comments: Part of the Zinc Finger Consortium Modular Assembly Kit v1.0. Finger protein sequence: PGEKPHICHIQGCGKVYGDRSNLTRHLRWH. Target DNA sequence: GAC. This zinc finger is derived from the Sangamo module set.
How to cite: pc3XB-ZF2 was a gift from Keith Joung (Addgene plasmid # 13101 ; http://n2t.net/addgene:13101 ; RRID:Addgene_13101)
