[The description below was written by a language model from this plasmid's Addgene catalogue record and pLannotate feature annotations shown in this document.]
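Description:
pc3XB-ZF2 is a mammalian expression-type plasmid built on pc3XB, a modified version of the Invitrogen pcDNA3 backbone, and it serves as an archive vector for a single engineered zinc finger module. It belongs to the Zinc Finger Consortium Modular Assembly Kit v1.0, a standardized set of reagents for building zinc finger nucleases by modular assembly. In E. coli it is maintained at high copy through a ColE1/pUC-type origin and selected with ampicillin via the β-lactamase gene. An f1 origin is also present. For mammalian cells, the backbone carries a neomycin phosphotransferase cassette driven by the SV40 early promoter and closed by an SV40 polyadenylation signal, allowing G418 selection.

The payload is a roughly 90 bp insert, ZF2, encoding one zinc finger of about 30 amino acids that recognizes the DNA triplet GAC and is derived from the Sangamo module set. It lies between XbaI and BamHI sites, both preserved, downstream of the CMV enhancer/promoter and a T7 promoter and upstream of the bGH polyadenylation signal. The automated annotation labels this short coding segment as a fragment of mouse Sp7. This most likely reflects sequence similarity among C2H2 zinc finger domains rather than the actual origin of the insert. Other small fragment calls, such as the truncated HIV-1 LTR, ble and lacI, appear to be backbone remnants or similarity hits rather than functional parts. The retained flanking sites fit the kit's purpose, in which individual finger modules are excised and joined into multi-finger arrays with chosen DNA-binding specificity. These arrays can then be used to construct zinc finger nucleases for targeted genome modification.
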