Features (pLannotate 1.2.2; 20 found; start..end, strand, type, name):
     28..80      -  misc_feature   bom (fragment): basis of mobility region from pBR322
    235..614     +  enhancer       CMV enhancer: human cytomegalovirus immediate early enhancer
    615..818     +  promoter       CMV promoter: human cytomegalovirus (CMV) immediate early promoter
    814..847     +  LTR            5' LTR (truncated) (fragment): truncated 5' long terminal repeat (LTR) from HIV-1
    863..881     +  promoter       T7 promoter: promoter for bacteriophage T7 RNA polymerase
    930..1016    +  CDS            Sp7 (fragment): SP7_MOUSE - Also known as Osx. Experimental evidence at protein level: Swiss-Prot protein existence level 1. Transcriptional activator essential for osteoblast differentiation (PubMed:11792318, PubMed:17510056, PubMed:30026585). Binds to SP1 and EKLF consensus sequences and to other G/C-rich sequences (PubMed:11792318, PubMed:17510056). From Mus musculus (Mouse).
   1068..1292    +  polyA_signal   bGH poly(A) signal: bovine growth hormone polyadenylation signal
   1296..1317    +  promoter       SV40 promoter (fragment): SV40 enhancer and early promoter
   1338..1766    +  rep_origin     f1 ori (sequence partly withheld): f1 bacteriophage origin of replication; arrow indicates direction of (+) strand synthesis
   1780..2109    +  promoter       SV40 promoter: SV40 enhancer and early promoter
   2180..2971    +  CDS            neo: KKA2_KLEPN - Also known as kan, nptII. Experimental evidence at protein level: Swiss-Prot protein existence level 1. Resistance to kanamycin, neomycin, paromomycin, ribostamycin, butirosin and gentamicin B. From Klebsiella pneumoniae.
   2995..3153    +  CDS            ble (fragment): BLE_KLEPN - Experimental evidence at protein level: Swiss-Prot protein existence level 1. Binding protein with a strong affinity to the bleomycin family of antibiotics. Binds to CL990; an antimitotic-antibiotic compound. From Klebsiella pneumoniae.
   3148..3269    +  polyA_signal   SV40 poly(A) signal: SV40 polyadenylation signal
   3342..3358    -  protein_bind   lac operator: The lac repressor binds to the lac operator to inhibit transcription in E. coli. This inhibition can be relieved by adding lactose or isopropyl-β-D-thiogalactopyranoside (IPTG). lac repressor encoded by lacI
   3366..3396    -  promoter       lac promoter: promoter for the E. coli lac operon
   3411..3432    -  protein_bind   CAP binding site: CAP binding activates transcription in the presence of cAMP. E. coli catabolite activator protein
   3445..3537    -  CDS            lacI (fragment): lac repressor; lacI; The lac repressor binds to the lac operator to inhibit transcription in E. coli. This inhibition can be relieved by adding lactose or isopropyl-β-D-thiogalactopyranoside (IPTG).
   3720..4305    -  rep_origin     ori: high-copy-number ColE1/pMB1/pBR322/pUC origin of replication
   4476..5336    -  CDS            AmpR: β-lactamase; bla; confers resistance to ampicillin, carbenicillin, and related antibiotics
   5337..5441    -  promoter       AmpR promoter: bla
>Addgene plasmid #13101 | pc3XB-ZF2 | depositor full sequence | sequence record 7450 | Author sequence
GACGGATCGGGAGATCTCCCGATCCCCTATGGTGCACTCTCAGTACAATCTGCTCTGATGCCGCATAGTT
AAGCCAGTATCTGCTCCCTGCTTGTGTGTTGGAGGTCGCTGAGTAGTGCGCGAGCAAAATTTAAGCTACA
ACAAGGCAAGGCTTGACCGACAATTGCATGAAGAATCTGCTTAGGGTTAGGCGTTTTGCGCTGCTTCGCG
ATGTACGGGCCAGATATACGCGTTGACATTGATTATTGACTAGTTATTAATAGTAATCAATTACGGGGTC
ATTAGTTCATAGCCCATATATGGAGTTCCGCGTTACATAACTTACGGTAAATGGCCCGCCTGGCTGACCG
CCCAACGACCCCCGCCCATTGACGTCAATAATGACGTATGTTCCCATAGTAACGCCAATAGGGACTTTCC
ATTGACGTCAATGGGTGGAGTATTTACGGTAAACTGCCCACTTGGCAGTACATCAAGTGTATCATATGCC
AAGTACGCCCCCTATTGACGTCAATGACGGTAAATGGCCCGCCTGGCATTATGCCCAGTACATGACCTTA
TGGGACTTTCCTACTTGGCAGTACATCTACGTATTAGTCATCGCTATTACCATGGTGATGCGGTTTTGGC
AGTACATCAATGGGCGTGGATAGCGGTTTGACTCACGGGGATTTCCAAGTCTCCACCCCATTGACGTCAA
TGGGAGTTTGTTTTGGCACCAAAATCAACGGGACTTTCCAAAATGTCGTAACAACTCCGCCCCATTGACG
CAAATGGGCGGTAGGCGTGTACGGTGGGAGGTCTATATAAGCAGAGCTCTCTGGCTAACTAGAGAACCCA
CTGCTTACTGGCTTATCGAAATTAATACGACTCACTATAGGGAGACCCAAGCTGGCTAGCGTTTAAACGG
GCCCTCTAGACCCGGGGAGAAGCCGCATATTTGCCACATCCAAGGCTGTGGGAAGGTGTACGGCGATCGC
AGCAACCTGACACGTCACTTGCGCTGGCATACCGGTGGATCCTCTGCACAGTAGTAAGCTTAAGTTTAAA
CCGCTGATCAGCCTCGACTGTGCCTTCTAGTTGCCAGCCATCTGTTGTTTGCCCCTCCCCCGTGCCTTCC
TTGACCCTGGAAGGTGCCACTCCCACTGTCCTTTCCTAATAAAATGAGGAAATTGCATCGCATTGTCTGA
GTAGGTGTCATTCTATTCTGGGGGGTGGGGTGGGGCAGGACAGCAAGGGGGAGGATTGGGAAGACAATAG
CAGGCATGCTGGGGATGCGGTGGGCTCTATGGCTTCTGAGGCGGAAAGAACCAGCTGGGGCTCTAGGGGG
TATCCCC
[124 nt withheld, positions 1338-1461]
C
[91 nt withheld, positions 1463-1553]
A
[49 nt withheld, positions 1555-1603]
CCTTTGACGTTGGAGTCCACGTTCTTT
[37 nt withheld, positions 1631-1667]
ACCCTATCTCGGTCTATTCTTTTGATTTATAAGGGATTTTGCCGATTTCGGCCTATTGGTTAAAAAATGA
GCTGATTTAACAAAAATTTAACGCGAATTAATTCTGTGGAATGTGTGTCAGTTAGGGTGTGGAAAGTCCC
CAGGCTCCCCAGCAGGCAGAAGTATGCAAAGCATGCATCTCAATTAGTCAGCAACCAGGTGTGGAAAGTC
CCCAGGCTCCCCAGCAGGCAGAAGTATGCAAAGCATGCATCTCAATTAGTCAGCAACCATAGTCCCGCCC
CTAACTCCGCCCATCCCGCCCCTAACTCCGCCCAGTTCCGCCCATTCTCCGCCCCATGGCTGACTAATTT
TTTTTATTTATGCAGAGGCCGAGGCCGCCTCTGCCTCTGAGCTATTCCAGAAGTAGTGAGGAGGCTTTTT
TGGAGGCCTAGGCTTTTGCAAAAAGCTCCCGGCCGGGAGCTTGTATATCCATTTTCGGATCTGATCAAGA
GACAGGATGAGGATCGTTTCGCATGATTGAACAAGATGGATTGCACGCAGGTTCTCCGGCCGCTTGGGTG
GAGAGGCTATTCGGCTATGACTGGGCACAACAGACAATCGGCTGCTCTGATGCCGCCGTGTTCCGGCTGT
CAGCGCAGGGGCGCCCGGTTCTTTTTGTCAAGACCGACCTGTCCGGTGCCCTGAATGAACTGCAGGACGA
GGCAGCGCGGCTATCGTGGCTGGCCACGACGGGCGTTCCTTGCGCAGCTGTGCTCGACGTTGTCACTGAA
GCGGGAAGGGACTGGCTGCTATTGGGCGAAGTGCCGGGGCAGGATCTCCTGTCATCTCACCTTGCTCCTG
CCGAGAAAGTATCCATCATGGCTGATGCAATGCGGCGGCTGCATACGCTTGATCCGGCTACCTGCCCATT
CGACCACCAAGCGAAACATCGCATCGAGCGAGCACGTACTCGGATGGAAGCCGGTCTTGTCGATCAGGAT
GATCTGGACGAAGAGCATCAGGGGCTCGCGCCAGCCGAACTGTTCGCCAGGCTCAAGGCGCGCATGCCCG
ACGGCGAGGATCTCGTCGTGACCCATGGCGATGCCTGCTTGCCGAATATCATGGTGGAAAATGGCCGCTT
TTCTGGATTCATCGACTGTGGCCGGCTGGGTGTGGCGGACCGCTATCAGGACATAGCGTTGGCTACCCGT
GATATTGCTGAAGAGCTTGGCGGCGAATGGGCTGACCGCTTCCTCGTGCTTTACGGTATCGCCGCTCCCG
ATTCGCAGCGCATCGCCTTCTATCGCCTTCTTGACGAGTTCTTCTGAGCGGGACTCTGGGGTTCGAAATG
ACCGACCAAGCGACGCCCAACCTGCCATCACGAGATTTCGATTCCACCGCCGCCTTCTATGAAAGGTTGG
GCTTCGGAATCGTTTTCCGGGACGCCGGCTGGATGATCCTCCAGCGCGGGGATCTCATGCTGGAGTTCTT
CGCCCACCCCAACTTGTTTATTGCAGCTTATAATGGTTACAAATAAAGCAATAGCATCACAAATTTCACA
AATAAAGCATTTTTTTCACTGCATTCTAGTTGTGGTTTGTCCAAACTCATCAATGTATCTTATCATGTCT
GTATACCGTCGACCTCTAGCTAGAGCTTGGCGTAATCATGGTCATAGCTGTTTCCTGTGTGAAATTGTTA
TCCGCTCACAATTCCACACAACATACGAGCCGGAAGCATAAAGTGTAAAGCCTGGGGTGCCTAATGAGTG
AGCTAACTCACATTAATTGCGTTGCGCTCACTGCCCGCTTTCCAGTCGGGAAACCTGTCGTGCCAGCTGC
ATTAATGAATCGGCCAACGCGCGGGGAGAGGCGGTTTGCGTATTGGGCGCTCTTCCGCTTCCTCGCTCAC
TGACTCGCTGCGCTCGGTCGTTCGGCTGCGGCGAGCGGTATCAGCTCACTCAAAGGCGGTAATACGGTTA
TCCACAGAATCAGGGGATAACGCAGGAAAGAACATGTGAGCAAAAGGCCAGCAAAAGGCCAGGAACCGTA
AAAAGGCCGCGTTGCTGGCGTTTTTCCATAGGCTCCGCCCCCCTGACGAGCATCACAAAAATCGACGCTC
AAGTCAGAGGTGGCGAAACCCGACAGGACTATAAAGATACCAGGCGTTTCCCCCTGGAAGCTCCCTCGTG
CGCTCTCCTGTTCCGACCCTGCCGCTTACCGGATACCTGTCCGCCTTTCTCCCTTCGGGAAGCGTGGCGC
TTTCTCATAGCTCACGCTGTAGGTATCTCAGTTCGGTGTAGGTCGTTCGCTCCAAGCTGGGCTGTGTGCA
CGAACCCCCCGTTCAGCCCGACCGCTGCGCCTTATCCGGTAACTATCGTCTTGAGTCCAACCCGGTAAGA
CACGACTTATCGCCACTGGCAGCAGCCACTGGTAACAGGATTAGCAGAGCGAGGTATGTAGGCGGTGCTA
CAGAGTTCTTGAAGTGGTGGCCTAACTACGGCTACACTAGAAGAACAGTATTTGGTATCTGCGCTCTGCT
GAAGCCAGTTACCTTCGGAAAAAGAGTTGGTAGCTCTTGATCCGGCAAACAAACCACCGCTGGTAGCGGT
TTTTTTGTTTGCAAGCAGCAGATTACGCGCAGAAAAAAAGGATCTCAAGAAGATCCTTTGATCTTTTCTA
CGGGGTCTGACGCTCAGTGGAACGAAAACTCACGTTAAGGGATTTTGGTCATGAGATTATCAAAAAGGAT
CTTCACCTAGATCCTTTTAAATTAAAAATGAAGTTTTAAATCAATCTAAAGTATATATGAGTAAACTTGG
TCTGACAGTTACCAATGCTTAATCAGTGAGGCACCTATCTCAGCGATCTGTCTATTTCGTTCATCCATAG
TTGCCTGACTCCCCGTCGTGTAGATAACTACGATACGGGAGGGCTTACCATCTGGCCCCAGTGCTGCAAT
GATACCGCGAGACCCACGCTCACCGGCTCCAGATTTATCAGCAATAAACCAGCCAGCCGGAAGGGCCGAG
CGCAGAAGTGGTCCTGCAACTTTATCCGCCTCCATCCAGTCTATTAATTGTTGCCGGGAAGCTAGAGTAA
GTAGTTCGCCAGTTAATAGTTTGCGCAACGTTGTTGCCATTGCTACAGGCATCGTGGTGTCACGCTCGTC
GTTTGGTATGGCTTCATTCAGCTCCGGTTCCCAACGATCAAGGCGAGTTACATGATCCCCCATGTTGTGC
AAAAAAGCGGTTAGCTCCTTCGGTCCTCCGATCGTTGTCAGAAGTAAGTTGGCCGCAGTGTTATCACTCA
TGGTTATGGCAGCACTGCATAATTCTCTTACTGTCATGCCATCCGTAAGATGCTTTTCTGTGACTGGTGA
GTACTCAACCAAGTCATTCTGAGAATAGTGTATGCGGCGACCGAGTTGCTCTTGCCCGGCGTCAATACGG
GATAATACCGCGCCACATAGCAGAACTTTAAAAGTGCTCATCATTGGAAAACGTTCTTCGGGGCGAAAAC
TCTCAAGGATCTTACCGCTGTTGAGATCCAGTTCGATGTAACCCACTCGTGCACCCAACTGATCTTCAGC
ATCTTTTACTTTCACCAGCGTTTCTGGGTGAGCAAAAACAGGAAGGCAAAATGCCGCAAAAAAGGGAATA
AGGGCGACACGGAAATGTTGAATACTCATACTCTTCCTTTTTCAATATTATTGAAGCATTTATCAGGGTT
ATTGTCTCATGAGCGGATACATATTTGAATGTATTTAGAAAAATAAACAAATAGGGGTTCCGCGCACATT
TCCCCGAAAAGTGCCACCTGACGTC
