>Addgene plasmid #13101 | pc3XB-ZF2 | addgene partial sequence | sequence record 19485 | CMV-F 5'-CGCAAATGGGCGGTAGGCGTG-3'
GCTCTCTGGCTAACTAGAGAACCCACTGCTTACTGGCTTATCGAAATTAATACGACTCACTATAGGGAGA
CCCAAGCTGGCTAGCGTTTAAACGGGCCCTCTAGACCCGGGGAGAAGCCGCATATTTGCCACATCCAAGG
CTGTGGGAAGGTGTACGGCGATCGCAGCAACCTGACACGTCACTTGCGCTGGCATACCGGTGGATCCTCT
GCACAGTAGTAAGCTTAAGTTTAAACCGCTGATCAGCCTCGACTGTGCCTTCTAGTTGCCAGCCATCTGT
TGTTTGCCCCTCCCCCGTGCCTTCCTTGACCCTGGAAGGTGCCACTCCCACTGTCCTTTCCTAATAAAAT
GAGGAAATTGCATCGCATTGTCTGAGTAGGTGTCATTCTATTCTGGGGGGTGGGGTGG
